Addgene plasmid #129035: pSpdCas9-huTET1CD-T2A-mCherry(PX458)-SghuTSDR-7
Purpose: targeted DNA demethylation_human_TSDR, expression of dCas9-huTET1CD-T2A-mCherry and sgRNA7 targeting human TSDR
Depositing lab: Julia K Polansky. Depositing organization: Charite Universitaetsmedizin Berlin. Publication: Targeted De-Methylation of the FOXP3-TSDR Is Sufficient to Induce Physiological FOXP3 Expression but Not a Functional Treg Phenotype. Kressler C, Gasparoni G, Nordstrom K, Hamo D, Salhab A, Dimitropoulos C, Tierling S, Reinke P, Volk HD, Walter J, Hamann A, Polansky JK. Front Immunol. 2021 Jan 7;11:609891. doi: 10.3389/fimmu.2020.609891. eCollection 2020. PubMed 33488615.
Backbone
  Vector backbone: PX458
  Backbone manufacturer: Feng Zhang (Addgene plasmid # 48138)
  Vector type: Mammalian Expression
Growth in bacteria
  Bacterial resistance: Ampicillin, 100 μg/mL
  Growth temperature: 37°C
  Growth strain: DH5alpha
  Copy number: Unknown
Gene/Insert
  Gene/Insert name: dCas9-huTET1CD, SgRNA7 (huTSDR) (alt name: dCas9-huTET1CD-T2A-mCherry)
  gRNA/shRNA sequence: GTTCTCGGAACGAAACCTGT
  Species: Synthetic
  Mutation: dCas9 (D10A;H840A)
  Promoter: CbH (for dCas9-huTET1CD-T2A-EGFP) U6 (for sgRNA)
  Tag / fusion protein: HA-Tag, NLS (N terminal on insert); T2A-mCherry (C terminal on backbone)
  Cloning method: Restriction Enzyme; 5′ cloning site Unknown (unknown if destroyed); 3′ cloning site Unknown (unknown if destroyed)
  Sequencing primers: 5′ SgRNA-cloning-site: hU6-F (GAGGGCCTATTTCCCATGATT)
Resource information
  A portion of this plasmid was derived from a plasmid made by: mCherry (BbsI removed) from Nicola Patron (Addgene plasmid # 50316); HA tag-NLS-dCas9 from Rudolf Jaenisch (Addgene plasmid # 48223); huTET1CD from Keith Joung (Addgene plasmid # 49236)
Terms and licenses: Academic/Nonprofit Terms; Industry Terms: Not Available to Industry
How to cite: pSpdCas9-huTET1CD-T2A-mCherry(PX458)-SghuTSDR-7 was a gift from Julia K Polansky (Addgene plasmid # 129035 ; http://n2t.net/addgene:129035 ; RRID:Addgene_129035)
