[The description below was written by a language model from this plasmid's Addgene catalogue record and pLannotate feature annotations shown in this document.]
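Description:
pSpdCas9-huTET1CD-T2A-mCherry(PX458)-SghuTSDR-7 is a mammalian expression plasmid built on the PX458 all-in-one CRISPR backbone and designed for targeted DNA demethylation of the human TSDR, the Treg-specific demethylated region of FOXP3 according to the associated publication title. It is propagated in E. coli using a high-copy ColE1/pUC-type origin and ampicillin resistance. It also carries an f1/M13 phage origin and a single AAV2 ITR inherited from the backbone, which does not make it an AAV packaging vector.

The plasmid contains two expression units. A human U6 Pol III promoter drives a single guide RNA (guide 7 of the series) fused to the S. pyogenes gRNA scaffold. Downstream, the CBh promoter (CMV enhancer, chicken β-actin promoter and a hybrid intron) drives one long open reading frame ending at a bGH polyadenylation signal. This frame encodes an N-terminal HA tag and NLS, catalytically dead Cas9 (D10A, H840A), and the catalytic domain of human TET1, with nucleoplasmin NLS fragments annotated on either side of the TET1 domain. A T2A peptide and mCherry follow. The T2A is listed in the catalogue fields but is not annotated in the feature tables. dCas9 binds the guide-specified site without cutting, bringing the TET1 dioxygenase there to oxidise 5-methylcytosine and initiate demethylation. The T2A releases mCherry as a separate protein, so transfected cells can be identified or sorted by red fluorescence.

The promoter field mentions EGFP, but the name, tag field and both sequence records indicate mCherry. The repository NGS sequence is about 280 nt longer than the depositor sequence. In it, the chicken β-actin promoter is annotated as multiple short fragments, so the difference appears to lie in this region.
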