Features (pLannotate 1.2.2; 21 found; start..end, strand, type, name):
      1..241     +  promoter       U6 promoter: RNA polymerase III promoter for human U6 snRNA
    270..345     +  misc_RNA       gRNA scaffold: guide RNA scaffold for the Streptococcus pyogenes CRISPR/Cas9 system
    352..395     +  misc_RNA       gRNA scaffold (fragment): guide RNA scaffold for the Streptococcus pyogenes CRISPR/Cas9 system
    442..727     +  enhancer       CMV enhancer: human cytomegalovirus immediate early enhancer; contains an 18-bp deletion relative to the standard CMV enhancer
    729..1006    +  promoter       chicken β-actin promoter: No description available
   1007..1235    +  intron         hybrid intron: hybrid between chicken β-actin (CBA) and minute virus of mice (MMV) introns (Gray et al., 2011)
   1256..1283    +  CDS            3xHA (fragment): three tandem HA epitope tags
   1316..5416    +  CDS            Cas9: Cas9 (Csn1) endonuclease from the Streptococcus pyogenes Type II CRISPR/Cas system generates RNA-guided double strand breaks in DNA
   5417..5450    +  CDS            nucleoplasmin NLS (fragment): bipartite nuclear localization signal from nucleoplasmin
   5462..7615    +  CDS            TET1 (fragment): TET1_HUMAN - Also known as CXXC6, KIAA1676, LCX. Experimental evidence at protein level: Swiss-Prot protein existence level 1. Dioxygenase that catalyzes the conversion of the modified genomic base 5-methylcytosine (5mC) into 5-hydroxymethylcytosine (5hmC) and plays a key role in active DNA demethylation. Also mediates subsequent conversion of 5hmC into 5-formylcytosine (5fC), and conversion of 5fC to 5-carboxylcytosine (5caC). Conversion of 5mC into 5hmC, 5fC and 5caC probably constitutes the first step in cytosine demethylation. Methylation at the C5 position of cytosine bases is an epigenet
   7618..7642    +  CDS            nucleoplasmin NLS (fragment): bipartite nuclear localization signal from nucleoplasmin
   7712..8418    +  CDS            mCherry (fragment): monomeric derivative of DsRed fluorescent protein (Shaner et al., 2004) mammalian codon-optimized
   8453..8564    +  polyA_signal   bGH poly(A) signal: bovine growth hormone polyadenylation signal
   8669..8809    +  repeat_region  AAV2 ITR: inverted terminal repeat of adeno-associated virus serotype 2 inverted
   8814..8865    -  misc_feature   bom (fragment): basis of mobility region from pBR322
   8884..9264    +  rep_origin     M13 ori (sequence partly withheld): M13 bacteriophage origin of replication; arrow indicates direction of (+) strand synthesis
   9340..9389    -  misc_feature   bom (fragment): basis of mobility region from pBR322
   9491..9526    -  CDS            rop (fragment): Rop protein, which maintains plasmids at low copy number; rop
   9621..9725    +  promoter       AmpR promoter: bla
   9726..10586   +  CDS            AmpR: β-lactamase; bla; confers resistance to ampicillin, carbenicillin, and related antibiotics
  10757..11345   +  rep_origin     ori: high-copy-number ColE1/pMB1/pBR322/pUC origin of replication
>Addgene plasmid #129035 | pSpdCas9-huTET1CD-T2A-mCherry(PX458)-SghuTSDR-7 | depositor full sequence | sequence record 247381 | pSpdCas9-huTET1CD-T2A-mCherry(PX458)-SghuTSDR-7 sequence 11406 bps
GAGGGCCTATTTCCCATGATTCCTTCATATTTGCATATACGATACAAGGCTGTTAGAGAGATAATTGGAA
TTAATTTGACTGTAAACACAAAGATATTAGTACAAAATACGTGACGTAGAAAGTAATAATTTCTTGGGTA
GTTTGCAGTTTTAAAATTATGTTTTAAAATGGACTATCATATGCTTACCGTAACTTGAAAGTATTTCGAT
TTCTTGGCTTTATATATCTTGTGGAAAGGACGAAACACCGTTCTCGGAACGAAACCTGTGTTTTAGAGCT
AGAAATAGCAAGTTAAAATAAGGCTAGTCCGTTATCAACTTGAAAAAGTGGCACCGAGTCGGTGCTTTTT
TGTTTTAGAGCTAGAAATAGCAAGTTAAAATAAGGCTAGTCCGTTTTTAGCGCGTGCGCCAATTCTGCAG
ACAAATGGCTCTAGAGGTACCCGTTACATAACTTACGGTAAATGGCCCGCCTGGCTGACCGCCCAACGAC
CCCCGCCCATTGACGTCAATAGTAACGCCAATAGGGACTTTCCATTGACGTCAATGGGTGGAGTATTTAC
GGTAAACTGCCCACTTGGCAGTACATCAAGTGTATCATATGCCAAGTACGCCCCCTATTGACGTCAATGA
CGGTAAATGGCCCGCCTGGCATTGTGCCCAGTACATGACCTTATGGGACTTTCCTACTTGGCAGTACATC
TACGTATTAGTCATCGCTATTACCATGGTCGAGGTGAGCCCCACGTTCTGCTTCACTCTCCCCATCTCCC
CCCCCTCCCCACCCCCAATTTTGTATTTATTTATTTTTTAATTATTTTGTGCAGCGATGGGGGCGGGGGG
GGGGGGGGGGCGCGCGCCAGGCGGGGCGGGGCGGGGCGAGGGGCGGGGCGGGGCGAGGCGGAGAGGTGCG
GCGGCAGCCAATCAGAGCGGCGCGCTCCGAAAGTTTCCTTTTATGGCGAGGCGGCGGCGGCGGCGGCCCT
ATAAAAAGCGAAGCGCGCGGCGGGCGGGAGTCGCTGCGACGCTGCCTTCGCCCCGTGCCCCGCTCCGCCG
CCGCCTCGCGCCGCCCGCCCCGGCTCTGACTGACCGCGTTACTCCCACAGGTGAGCGGGCGGGACGGCCC
TTCTCCTCCGGGCTGTAATTAGCTGAGCAAGAGGTAAGGGTTTAAGGGATGGTTGGTTGGTGGGGTATTA
ATGTTTAATTACCTGGAGCACCTGCCTGAAATCACTTTTTTTCAGGTTGGACCGGTGCCACCATGTACCC
ATACGATGTTCCAGATTACGCTTCGCCGAAGAAAAAGCGCAAGGTCGAAGCGTCCGACAAGAAGTACAGC
ATCGGCCTGGCCATCGGCACCAACTCTGTGGGCTGGGCCGTGATCACCGACGAGTACAAGGTGCCCAGCA
AGAAATTCAAGGTGCTGGGCAACACCGACCGGCACAGCATCAAGAAGAACCTGATCGGAGCCCTGCTGTT
CGACAGCGGCGAAACAGCCGAGGCCACCCGGCTGAAGAGAACCGCCAGAAGAAGATACACCAGACGGAAG
AACCGGATCTGCTATCTGCAAGAGATCTTCAGCAACGAGATGGCCAAGGTGGACGACAGCTTCTTCCACA
GACTGGAAGAGTCCTTCCTGGTGGAAGAGGATAAGAAGCACGAGCGGCACCCCATCTTCGGCAACATCGT
GGACGAGGTGGCCTACCACGAGAAGTACCCCACCATCTACCACCTGAGAAAGAAACTGGTGGACAGCACC
GACAAGGCCGACCTGCGGCTGATCTATCTGGCCCTGGCCCACATGATCAAGTTCCGGGGCCACTTCCTGA
TCGAGGGCGACCTGAACCCCGACAACAGCGACGTGGACAAGCTGTTCATCCAGCTGGTGCAGACCTACAA
CCAGCTGTTCGAGGAAAACCCCATCAACGCCAGCGGCGTGGACGCCAAGGCCATCCTGTCTGCCAGACTG
AGCAAGAGCAGACGGCTGGAAAATCTGATCGCCCAGCTGCCCGGCGAGAAGAAGAATGGCCTGTTCGGCA
ACCTGATTGCCCTGAGCCTGGGCCTGACCCCCAACTTCAAGAGCAACTTCGACCTGGCCGAGGATGCCAA
ACTGCAGCTGAGCAAGGACACCTACGACGACGACCTGGACAACCTGCTGGCCCAGATCGGCGACCAGTAC
GCCGACCTGTTTCTGGCCGCCAAGAACCTGTCCGACGCCATCCTGCTGAGCGACATCCTGAGAGTGAACA
CCGAGATCACCAAGGCCCCCCTGAGCGCCTCTATGATCAAGAGATACGACGAGCACCACCAGGACCTGAC
CCTGCTGAAAGCTCTCGTGCGGCAGCAGCTGCCTGAGAAGTACAAAGAGATTTTCTTCGACCAGAGCAAG
AACGGCTACGCCGGCTACATTGACGGCGGAGCCAGCCAGGAAGAGTTCTACAAGTTCATCAAGCCCATCC
TGGAAAAGATGGACGGCACCGAGGAACTGCTCGTGAAGCTGAACAGAGAGGACCTGCTGCGGAAGCAGCG
GACCTTCGACAACGGCAGCATCCCCCACCAGATCCACCTGGGAGAGCTGCACGCCATTCTGCGGCGGCAG
GAAGATTTTTACCCATTCCTGAAGGACAACCGGGAAAAGATCGAGAAGATCCTGACCTTCCGCATCCCCT
ACTACGTGGGCCCTCTGGCCAGGGGAAACAGCAGATTCGCCTGGATGACCAGAAAGAGCGAGGAAACCAT
CACCCCCTGGAACTTCGAGGAAGTGGTGGACAAGGGCGCTTCCGCCCAGAGCTTCATCGAGCGGATGACC
AACTTCGATAAGAACCTGCCCAACGAGAAGGTGCTGCCCAAGCACAGCCTGCTGTACGAGTACTTCACCG
TGTATAACGAGCTGACCAAAGTGAAATACGTGACCGAGGGAATGAGAAAGCCCGCCTTCCTGAGCGGCGA
GCAGAAAAAGGCCATCGTGGACCTGCTGTTCAAGACCAACCGGAAAGTGACCGTGAAGCAGCTGAAAGAG
GACTACTTCAAGAAAATCGAGTGCTTCGACTCCGTGGAAATCTCCGGCGTGGAAGATCGGTTCAACGCCT
CCCTGGGCACATACCACGATCTGCTGAAAATTATCAAGGACAAGGACTTCCTGGACAATGAGGAAAACGA
GGACATTCTGGAAGATATCGTGCTGACCCTGACACTGTTTGAGGACAGAGAGATGATCGAGGAACGGCTG
AAAACCTATGCCCACCTGTTCGACGACAAAGTGATGAAGCAGCTGAAGCGGCGGAGATACACCGGCTGGG
GCAGGCTGAGCCGGAAGCTGATCAACGGCATCCGGGACAAGCAGTCCGGCAAGACAATCCTGGATTTCCT
GAAGTCCGACGGCTTCGCCAACAGAAACTTCATGCAGCTGATCCACGACGACAGCCTGACCTTTAAAGAG
GACATCCAGAAAGCCCAGGTGTCCGGCCAGGGCGATAGCCTGCACGAGCACATTGCCAATCTGGCCGGCA
GCCCCGCCATTAAGAAGGGCATCCTGCAGACAGTGAAGGTGGTGGACGAGCTCGTGAAAGTGATGGGCCG
GCACAAGCCCGAGAACATCGTGATCGAAATGGCCAGAGAGAACCAGACCACCCAGAAGGGACAGAAGAAC
AGCCGCGAGAGAATGAAGCGGATCGAAGAGGGCATCAAAGAGCTGGGCAGCCAGATCCTGAAAGAACACC
CCGTGGAAAACACCCAGCTGCAGAACGAGAAGCTGTACCTGTACTACCTGCAGAATGGGCGGGATATGTA
CGTGGACCAGGAACTGGACATCAACCGGCTGTCCGACTACGATGTGGACGCCATCGTGCCTCAGAGCTTT
CTGAAGGACGACTCCATCGACAACAAGGTGCTGACCAGAAGCGACAAGAACCGGGGCAAGAGCGACAACG
TGCCCTCCGAAGAGGTCGTGAAGAAGATGAAGAACTACTGGCGGCAGCTGCTGAACGCCAAGCTGATTAC
CCAGAGAAAGTTCGACAATCTGACCAAGGCCGAGAGAGGCGGCCTGAGCGAACTGGATAAGGCCGGCTTC
ATCAAGAGACAGCTGGTGGAAACCCGGCAGATCACAAAGCACGTGGCACAGATCCTGGACTCCCGGATGA
ACACTAAGTACGACGAGAATGACAAGCTGATCCGGGAAGTGAAAGTGATCACCCTGAAGTCCAAGCTGGT
GTCCGATTTCCGGAAGGATTTCCAGTTTTACAAAGTGCGCGAGATCAACAACTACCACCACGCCCACGAC
GCCTACCTGAACGCCGTCGTGGGAACCGCCCTGATCAAAAAGTACCCTAAGCTGGAAAGCGAGTTCGTGT
ACGGCGACTACAAGGTGTACGACGTGCGGAAGATGATCGCCAAGAGCGAGCAGGAAATCGGCAAGGCTAC
CGCCAAGTACTTCTTCTACAGCAACATCATGAACTTTTTCAAGACCGAGATTACCCTGGCCAACGGCGAG
ATCCGGAAGCGGCCTCTGATCGAGACAAACGGCGAAACCGGGGAGATCGTGTGGGATAAGGGCCGGGATT
TTGCCACCGTGCGGAAAGTGCTGAGCATGCCCCAAGTGAATATCGTGAAAAAGACCGAGGTGCAGACAGG
CGGCTTCAGCAAAGAGTCTATCCTGCCCAAGAGGAACAGCGATAAGCTGATCGCCAGAAAGAAGGACTGG
GACCCTAAGAAGTACGGCGGCTTCGACAGCCCCACCGTGGCCTATTCTGTGCTGGTGGTGGCCAAAGTGG
AAAAGGGCAAGTCCAAGAAACTGAAGAGTGTGAAAGAGCTGCTGGGGATCACCATCATGGAAAGAAGCAG
CTTCGAGAAGAATCCCATCGACTTTCTGGAAGCCAAGGGCTACAAAGAAGTGAAAAAGGACCTGATCATC
AAGCTGCCTAAGTACTCCCTGTTCGAGCTGGAAAACGGCCGGAAGAGAATGCTGGCCTCTGCCGGCGAAC
TGCAGAAGGGAAACGAACTGGCCCTGCCCTCCAAATATGTGAACTTCCTGTACCTGGCCAGCCACTATGA
GAAGCTGAAGGGCTCCCCCGAGGATAATGAGCAGAAACAGCTGTTTGTGGAACAGCACAAGCACTACCTG
GACGAGATCATCGAGCAGATCAGCGAGTTCTCCAAGAGAGTGATCCTGGCCGACGCTAATCTGGACAAAG
TGCTGTCCGCCTACAACAAGCACCGGGATAAGCCCATCAGAGAGCAGGCCGAGAATATCATCCACCTGTT
TACCCTGACCAATCTGGGAGCCCCTGCCGCCTTCAAGTACTTTGACACCACCATCGACCGGAAGAGGTAC
ACCAGCACCAAAGAGGTGCTGGACGCCACCCTGATCCACCAGAGCATCACCGGCCTGTACGAGACACGGA
TCGACCTGTCTCAGCTGGGAGGCGACAAAAGGCCGGCGGCCACGAAAAAGGCCGGCCAGGGAGGAGGATC
CCTGCCCACCTGCAGCTGTCTTGATCGAGTTATACAAAAAGACAAAGGCCCATATTATACACACCTTGGG
GCAGGACCAAGTGTTGCTGCTGTCAGGGAAATCATGGAGAATAGGTATGGTCAAAAAGGAAACGCAATAA
GGATAGAAATAGTAGTGTACACCGGTAAAGAAGGGAAAAGCTCTCATGGGTGTCCAATTGCTAAGTGGGT
TTTAAGAAGAAGCAGTGATGAAGAAAAAGTTCTTTGTTTGGTCCGGCAGCGTACAGGCCACCACTGTCCA
ACTGCTGTGATGGTGGTGCTCATCATGGTGTGGGATGGCATCCCTCTTCCAATGGCCGACCGGCTATACA
CAGAGCTCACAGAGAATCTAAAGTCATACAATGGGCACCCTACCGACAGAAGATGCACCCTCAATGAAAA
TCGTACCTGTACATGTCAAGGAATTGATCCAGAGACTTGTGGAGCTTCATTCTCTTTTGGCTGTTCATGG
AGTATGTACTTTAATGGCTGTAAGTTTGGTAGAAGCCCAAGCCCCAGAAGATTTAGAATTGATCCAAGCT
CTCCCTTACATGAAAAAAACCTTGAAGATAACTTACAGAGTTTGGCTACACGATTAGCTCCAATTTATAA
GCAGTATGCTCCAGTAGCTTACCAAAATCAGGTGGAATATGAAAATGTTGCCCGAGAATGTCGGCTTGGC
AGCAAGGAAGGTCGACCCTTCTCTGGGGTCACTGCTTGCCTGGACTTCTGTGCTCATCCCCACAGGGACA
TTCACAACATGAATAATGGAAGCACTGTGGTTTGTACCTTAACTCGAGAAGATAACCGCTCTTTGGGTGT
TATTCCTCAAGATGAGCAGCTCCATGTGCTACCTCTTTATAAGCTTTCAGACACAGATGAGTTTGGCTCC
AAGGAAGGAATGGAAGCCAAGATCAAATCTGGGGCCATCGAGGTCCTGGCACCCCGCCGCAAAAAAAGAA
CGTGTTTCACTCAGCCTGTTCCCCGTTCTGGAAAGAAGAGGGCTGCGATGATGACAGAGGTTCTTGCACA
TAAGATAAGGGCAGTGGAAAAGAAACCTATTCCCCGAATCAAGCGGAAGAATAACTCAACAACAACAAAC
AACAGTAAGCCTTCGTCACTGCCAACCTTAGGGAGTAACACTGAGACCGTGCAACCTGAAGTAAAAAGTG
AAACCGAACCCCATTTTATCTTAAAAAGTTCAGACAACACTAAAACTTATTCGCTGATGCCATCCGCTCC
TCACCCAGTGAAAGAGGCATCTCCAGGCTTCTCCTGGTCCCCGAAGACTGCTTCAGCCACACCAGCTCCA
CTGAAGAATGACGCAACAGCCTCATGCGGGTTTTCAGAAAGAAGCAGCACTCCCCACTGTACGATGCCTT
CGGGAAGACTCAGTGGTGCCAATGCTGCAGCTGCTGATGGCCCTGGCATTTCACAGCTTGGCGAAGTGGC
TCCTCTCCCCACCCTGTCTGCTCCTGTGATGGAGCCCCTCATTAATTCTGAGCCTTCCACTGGTGTGACT
GAGCCGCTAACGCCTCATCAGCCAAACCACCAGCCCTCCTTCCTCACCTCTCCTCAAGACCTTGCCTCTT
CTCCAATGGAAGAAGATGAGCAGCATTCTGAAGCAGATGAGCCTCCATCAGACGAACCCCTATCTGATGA
CCCCCTGTCACCTGCTGAGGAGAAATTGCCCCACATTGATGAGTATTGGTCAGACAGTGAGCACATCTTT
TTGGATGCAAATATTGGTGGGGTGGCCATCGCACCTGCTCACGGCTCGGTTTTGATTGAGTGTGCCCGGC
GAGAGCTGCACGCTACCACTCCTGTTGAGCACCCCAACCGTAATCATCCAACCCGCCTCTCCCTTGTCTT
TTACCAGCACAAAAACCTAAATAAGCCCCAACATGGTTTTGAACTAAACAAGATTAAGTTTGAGGCTAAA
GAAGCTAAGAATAAGAAAATGAAGGCCTCAGAGCAAAAAGACCAGGCAGCTAATGAAGGTCCAGAACAGT
CCTCTGAAGTAAATGAATTGAACCAAATTCCTTCTCATAAAGCATTAACATTAACCCATGACAATGTTGT
CACCGTGTCCCCTTATGCTCTCACACACGTTGCGGGGCCCTATAACCATTGGGTCATGGCCGGCCAGGCA
AAAAAGAAAAAGGAATTCGGCAGTGGAGAGGGCAGAGGAAGTCTGCTAACATGCGGTGACGTCGAGGAGA
ATCCTGGCCCAGTGAGCAAGGGCGAGGAGGATAACATGGCCATCATCAAGGAGTTCATGCGCTTCAAGGT
GCACATGGAGGGCTCCGTGAACGGCCACGAGTTCGAGATCGAGGGCGAGGGCGAGGGCCGCCCCTACGAG
GGCACCCAGACCGCCAAGCTGAAGGTGACCAAGGGTGGCCCCCTGCCCTTCGCCTGGGACATCCTGTCCC
CTCAGTTCATGTACGGCTCCAAGGCCTACGTGAAGCACCCCGCCGACATCCCCGACTACTTGAAGCTGTC
CTTCCCCGAGGGCTTCAAGTGGGAGCGCGTGATGAACTTCGAGGACGGCGGCGTGGTGACCGTGACCCAG
GACTCCTCCCTGCAGGACGGCGAGTTCATCTACAAGGTGAAGCTGCGCGGCACCAACTTCCCCTCCGACG
GCCCCGTAATGCAGAAGAAAACCATGGGCTGGGAGGCCTCCTCCGAGCGGATGTACCCCGAGGACGGCGC
CCTGAAGGGCGAGATCAAGCAGAGGCTGAAGCTGAAGGACGGCGGCCACTACGACGCTGAGGTCAAGACC
ACCTACAAGGCCAAGAAGCCCGTGCAGCTGCCCGGCGCCTACAACGTCAACATCAAGTTGGACATCACCT
CCCACAACGAGGACTACACCATCGTGGAACAGTACGAACGCGCCGAGGGCCGCCACTCCACCGGCGGCAT
GGACGAGCTGTACAAGTAAGAATTCTAACTAGAGCTCGCTGATCAGCCTCGACTGTGCCTTCTAGTTGCC
AGCCATCTGTTGTTTGCCCCTCCCCCGTGCCTTCCTTGACCCTGGAAGGTGCCACTCCCACTGTCCTTTC
CTAATAAAATGAGGAAATTGCATCGCATTGTCTGAGTAGGTGTCATTCTATTCTGGGGGGTGGGGTGGGG
CAGGACAGCAAGGGGGAGGATTGGGAAGAGAATAGCAGGCATGCTGGGGAGCGGCCGCAGGAACCCCTAG
TGATGGAGTTGGCCACTCCCTCTCTGCGCGCTCGCTCGCTCACTGAGGCCGGGCGACCAAAGGTCGCCCG
ACGCCCGGGCTTTGCCCGGGCGGCCTCAGTGAGCGAGCGAGCGCGCAGCTGCCTGCAGGGGCGCCTGATG
CGGTATTTTCTCCTTACGCATCTGTGCGGTATTTCACACCGCATA
[142 nt withheld, positions 8866-9007]
C
[141 nt withheld, positions 9009-9149]
CCTTTGACGTTGGAGTCCACGTTCTTT
[37 nt withheld, positions 9177-9213]
ACCCTATCTCGGGCTATTCTTTTGATTTATAAGGGATTTTGCCGATTTCGGCCTATTGGTTAAAAAATGA
GCTGATTTAACAAAAATTTAACGCGAATTTTAACAAAATATTAACGTTTACAATTTTATGGTGCACTCTC
AGTACAATCTGCTCTGATGCCGCATAGTTAAGCCAGCCCCGACACCCGCCAACACCCGCTGACGCGCCCT
GACGGGCTTGTCTGCTCCCGGCATCCGCTTACAGACAAGCTGTGACCGTCTCCGGGAGCTGCATGTGTCA
GAGGTTTTCACCGTCATCACCGAAACGCGCGAGACGAAAGGGCCTCGTGATACGCCTATTTTTATAGGTT
AATGTCATGATAATAATGGTTTCTTAGACGTCAGGTGGCACTTTTCGGGGAAATGTGCGCGGAACCCCTA
TTTGTTTATTTTTCTAAATACATTCAAATATGTATCCGCTCATGAGACAATAACCCTGATAAATGCTTCA
ATAATATTGAAAAAGGAAGAGTATGAGTATTCAACATTTCCGTGTCGCCCTTATTCCCTTTTTTGCGGCA
TTTTGCCTTCCTGTTTTTGCTCACCCAGAAACGCTGGTGAAAGTAAAAGATGCTGAAGATCAGTTGGGTG
CACGAGTGGGTTACATCGAACTGGATCTCAACAGCGGTAAGATCCTTGAGAGTTTTCGCCCCGAAGAACG
TTTTCCAATGATGAGCACTTTTAAAGTTCTGCTATGTGGCGCGGTATTATCCCGTATTGACGCCGGGCAA
GAGCAACTCGGTCGCCGCATACACTATTCTCAGAATGACTTGGTTGAGTACTCACCAGTCACAGAAAAGC
ATCTTACGGATGGCATGACAGTAAGAGAATTATGCAGTGCTGCCATAACCATGAGTGATAACACTGCGGC
CAACTTACTTCTGACAACGATCGGAGGACCGAAGGAGCTAACCGCTTTTTTGCACAACATGGGGGATCAT
GTAACTCGCCTTGATCGTTGGGAACCGGAGCTGAATGAAGCCATACCAAACGACGAGCGTGACACCACGA
TGCCTGTAGCAATGGCAACAACGTTGCGCAAACTATTAACTGGCGAACTACTTACTCTAGCTTCCCGGCA
ACAATTAATAGACTGGATGGAGGCGGATAAAGTTGCAGGACCACTTCTGCGCTCGGCCCTTCCGGCTGGC
TGGTTTATTGCTGATAAATCTGGAGCCGGTGAGCGTGGAAGCCGCGGTATCATTGCAGCACTGGGGCCAG
ATGGTAAGCCCTCCCGTATCGTAGTTATCTACACGACGGGGAGTCAGGCAACTATGGATGAACGAAATAG
ACAGATCGCTGAGATAGGTGCCTCACTGATTAAGCATTGGTAACTGTCAGACCAAGTTTACTCATATATA
CTTTAGATTGATTTAAAACTTCATTTTTAATTTAAAAGGATCTAGGTGAAGATCCTTTTTGATAATCTCA
TGACCAAAATCCCTTAACGTGAGTTTTCGTTCCACTGAGCGTCAGACCCCGTAGAAAAGATCAAAGGATC
TTCTTGAGATCCTTTTTTTCTGCGCGTAATCTGCTGCTTGCAAACAAAAAAACCACCGCTACCAGCGGTG
GTTTGTTTGCCGGATCAAGAGCTACCAACTCTTTTTCCGAAGGTAACTGGCTTCAGCAGAGCGCAGATAC
CAAATACTGTCCTTCTAGTGTAGCCGTAGTTAGGCCACCACTTCAAGAACTCTGTAGCACCGCCTACATA
CCTCGCTCTGCTAATCCTGTTACCAGTGGCTGCTGCCAGTGGCGATAAGTCGTGTCTTACCGGGTTGGAC
TCAAGACGATAGTTACCGGATAAGGCGCAGCGGTCGGGCTGAACGGGGGGTTCGTGCACACAGCCCAGCT
TGGAGCGAACGACCTACACCGAACTGAGATACCTACAGCGTGAGCTATGAGAAAGCGCCACGCTTCCCGA
AGGGAGAAAGGCGGACAGGTATCCGGTAAGCGGCAGGGTCGGAACAGGAGAGCGCACGAGGGAGCTTCCA
GGGGGAAACGCCTGGTATCTTTATAGTCCTGTCGGGTTTCGCCACCTCTGACTTGAGCGTCGATTTTTGT
GATGCTCGTCAGGGGGGCGGAGCCTATGGAAAAACGCCAGCAACGCGGCCTTTTTACGGTTCCTGGCCTT
TTGCTGGCCTTTTGCTCACATGT
