Features (pLannotate 1.2.2; 29 found; start..end, strand, type, name):
      1..22      +  promoter       chicken β-actin promoter (fragment): No description available
     66..87      +  promoter       chicken β-actin promoter (fragment): No description available
    119..296     +  promoter       chicken β-actin promoter (fragment): No description available
    297..524     +  intron         hybrid intron: hybrid between chicken β-actin (CBA) and minute virus of mice (MMV) introns (Gray et al., 2011)
    545..572     +  CDS            3xHA (fragment): three tandem HA epitope tags
    605..4705    +  CDS            Cas9: Cas9 (Csn1) endonuclease from the Streptococcus pyogenes Type II CRISPR/Cas system generates RNA-guided double strand breaks in DNA
   4706..4739    +  CDS            nucleoplasmin NLS (fragment): bipartite nuclear localization signal from nucleoplasmin
   4751..6904    +  CDS            TET1 (fragment): TET1_HUMAN - Also known as CXXC6, KIAA1676, LCX. Experimental evidence at protein level: Swiss-Prot protein existence level 1. Dioxygenase that catalyzes the conversion of the modified genomic base 5-methylcytosine (5mC) into 5-hydroxymethylcytosine (5hmC) and plays a key role in active DNA demethylation. Also mediates subsequent conversion of 5hmC into 5-formylcytosine (5fC), and conversion of 5fC to 5-carboxylcytosine (5caC). Conversion of 5mC into 5hmC, 5fC and 5caC probably constitutes the first step in cytosine demethylation. Methylation at the C5 position of cytosine bases is an epigenet
   6907..6931    +  CDS            nucleoplasmin NLS (fragment): bipartite nuclear localization signal from nucleoplasmin
   7001..7707    +  CDS            mCherry (fragment): monomeric derivative of DsRed fluorescent protein (Shaner et al., 2004) mammalian codon-optimized
   7742..7853    +  polyA_signal   bGH poly(A) signal: bovine growth hormone polyadenylation signal
   7958..8098    +  repeat_region  AAV2 ITR: inverted terminal repeat of adeno-associated virus serotype 2 inverted
   8103..8154    -  misc_feature   bom (fragment): basis of mobility region from pBR322
   8173..8628    +  rep_origin     f1 ori (sequence partly withheld): f1 bacteriophage origin of replication; arrow indicates direction of (+) strand synthesis
   8629..8678    -  misc_feature   bom (fragment): basis of mobility region from pBR322
   8780..8815    -  CDS            rop (fragment): Rop protein, which maintains plasmids at low copy number; rop
   8910..9014    +  promoter       AmpR promoter: bla
   9015..9875    +  CDS            AmpR: β-lactamase; bla; confers resistance to ampicillin, carbenicillin, and related antibiotics
  10046..10634   +  rep_origin     ori: high-copy-number ColE1/pMB1/pBR322/pUC origin of replication
  10696..10936   +  promoter       U6 promoter: RNA polymerase III promoter for human U6 snRNA
  10965..11040   +  misc_RNA       gRNA scaffold: guide RNA scaffold for the Streptococcus pyogenes CRISPR/Cas9 system
  11047..11090   +  misc_RNA       gRNA scaffold (fragment): guide RNA scaffold for the Streptococcus pyogenes CRISPR/Cas9 system
  11137..11422   +  enhancer       CMV enhancer: human cytomegalovirus immediate early enhancer; contains an 18-bp deletion relative to the standard CMV enhancer
  11424..11545   +  promoter       chicken β-actin promoter (fragment): contains a 21-bp deletion relative to the standard chicken β-actin promoter
  11555..11576   +  promoter       chicken β-actin promoter (fragment): No description available
  11591..11612   +  promoter       chicken β-actin promoter (fragment): No description available
  11618..11639   +  promoter       chicken β-actin promoter (fragment): No description available
  11646..11667   +  promoter       chicken β-actin promoter (fragment): No description available
  11666..11687   +  promoter       chicken β-actin promoter (fragment): No description available
>Addgene plasmid #129035 | pSpdCas9-huTET1CD-T2A-mCherry(PX458)-SghuTSDR-7 | addgene full sequence | sequence record 256164 | Addgene NGS Result
GGGGGGGGGGGGGGGGGGGGGGGGGGGGGGGGGGGGGGGGGGGGGGGGGGGGGGGGGGGGGGGGGGGGGG
GGGGGGGGGGGGGGGGGGGKGKGGGKKGGGGGGGGGGGGGGGGGGGGGGGGGGGGGGGGGGGGGGGGGGG
CGCGCGCSGGGSGGGGSGGGGCGGGGCGAGGGGCGGGGCGGGGCGAGGCGGAGAGGTGCGGCGGCAGCCA
ATCAGAGCGGCGCGCTCCGAAAGTTTCCTTTTATGGCGAGGCGGCGGCGGCGGCGGCCCTATAAAAAGCG
AAGCGCGCGGCGGGCGGGAGTCGCTGCGCGCTGCCTTCGCCCCGTGCCCCGCTCCGCCGCCGCCTCGCGC
CGCCCGCCCCGGCTCTGACTGACCGCGTTACTCCCACAGGTGAGCGGGCGGGACGGCCCTTCTCCTCCGG
GCTGTAATTAGCTGAGCAAGAGGTAAGGGTTTAAGGGATGGTTGGTTGGTGGGGTATTAATGTTTAATTA
CCTGGAGCACCTGCCTGAAATCACTTTTTTTCAGGTTGGACCGGTGCCACCATGTACCCATACGATGTTC
CAGATTACGCTTCGCCGAAGAAAAAGCGCAAGGTCGAAGCGTCCGACAAGAAGTACAGCATCGGCCTGGC
CATCGGCACCAACTCTGTGGGCTGGGCCGTGATCACCGACGAGTACAAGGTGCCCAGCAAGAAATTCAAG
GTGCTGGGCAACACCGACCGGCACAGCATCAAGAAGAACCTGATCGGAGCCCTGCTGTTCGACAGCGGCG
AAACAGCCGAGGCCACCCGGCTGAAGAGAACCGCCAGAAGAAGATACACCAGACGGAAGAACCGGATCTG
CTATCTGCAAGAGATCTTCAGCAACGAGATGGCCAAGGTGGACGACAGCTTCTTCCACAGACTGGAAGAG
TCCTTCCTGGTGGAAGAGGATAAGAAGCACGAGCGGCACCCCATCTTCGGCAACATCGTGGACGAGGTGG
CCTACCACGAGAAGTACCCCACCATCTACCACCTGAGAAAGAAACTGGTGGACAGCACCGACAAGGCCGA
CCTGCGGCTGATCTATCTGGCCCTGGCCCACATGATCAAGTTCCGGGGCCACTTCCTGATCGAGGGCGAC
CTGAACCCCGACAACAGCGACGTGGACAAGCTGTTCATCCAGCTGGTGCAGACCTACAACCAGCTGTTCG
AGGAAAACCCCATCAACGCCAGCGGCGTGGACGCCAAGGCCATCCTGTCTGCCAGACTGAGCAAGAGCAG
ACGGCTGGAAAATCTGATCGCCCAGCTGCCCGGCGAGAAGAAGAATGGCCTGTTCGGCAACCTGATTGCC
CTGAGCCTGGGCCTGACCCCCAACTTCAAGAGCAACTTCGACCTGGCCGAGGATGCCAAACTGCAGCTGA
GCAAGGACACCTACGACGACGACCTGGACAACCTGCTGGCCCAGATCGGCGACCAGTACGCCGACCTGTT
TCTGGCCGCCAAGAACCTGTCCGACGCCATCCTGCTGAGCGACATCCTGAGAGTGAACACCGAGATCACC
AAGGCCCCCCTGAGCGCCTCTATGATCAAGAGATACGACGAGCACCACCAGGACCTGACCCTGCTGAAAG
CTCTCGTGCGGCAGCAGCTGCCTGAGAAGTACAAAGAGATTTTCTTCGACCAGAGCAAGAACGGCTACGC
CGGCTACATTGACGGCGGAGCCAGCCAGGAAGAGTTCTACAAGTTCATCAAGCCCATCCTGGAAAAGATG
GACGGCACCGAGGAACTGCTCGTGAAGCTGAACAGAGAGGACCTGCTGCGGAAGCAGCGGACCTTCGACA
ACGGCAGCATCCCCCACCAGATCCACCTGGGAGAGCTGCACGCCATTCTGCGGCGGCAGGAAGATTTTTA
CCCATTCCTGAAGGACAACCGGGAAAAGATCGAGAAGATCCTGACCTTCCGCATCCCCTACTACGTGGGC
CCTCTGGCCAGGGGAAACAGCAGATTCGCCTGGATGACCAGAAAGAGCGAGGAAACCATCACCCCCTGGA
ACTTCGAGGAAGTGGTGGACAAGGGCGCTTCCGCCCAGAGCTTCATCGAGCGGATGACCAACTTCGATAA
GAACCTGCCCAACGAGAAGGTGCTGCCCAAGCACAGCCTGCTGTACGAGTACTTCACCGTGTATAACGAG
CTGACCAAAGTGAAATACGTGACCGAGGGAATGAGAAAGCCCGCCTTCCTGAGCGGCGAGCAGAAAAAGG
CCATCGTGGACCTGCTGTTCAAGACCAACCGGAAAGTGACCGTGAAGCAGCTGAAAGAGGACTACTTCAA
GAAAATCGAGTGCTTCGACTCCGTGGAAATCTCCGGCGTGGAAGATCGGTTCAACGCCTCCCTGGGCACA
TACCACGATCTGCTGAAAATTATCAAGGACAAGGACTTCCTGGACAATGAGGAAAACGAGGACATTCTGG
AAGATATCGTGCTGACCCTGACACTGTTTGAGGACAGAGAGATGATCGAGGAACGGCTGAAAACCTATGC
CCACCTGTTCGACGACAAAGTGATGAAGCAGCTGAAGCGGCGGAGATACACCGGCTGGGGCAGGCTGAGC
CGGAAGCTGATCAACGGCATCCGGGACAAGCAGTCCGGCAAGACAATCCTGGATTTCCTGAAGTCCGACG
GCTTCGCCAACAGAAACTTCATGCAGCTGATCCACGACGACAGCCTGACCTTTAAAGAGGACATCCAGAA
AGCCCAGGTGTCCGGCCAGGGCGATAGCCTGCACGAGCACATTGCCAATCTGGCCGGCAGCCCCGCCATT
AAGAAGGGCATCCTGCAGACAGTGAAGGTGGTGGACGAGCTCGTGAAAGTGATGGGCCGGCACAAGCCCG
AGAACATCGTGATCGAAATGGCCAGAGAGAACCAGACCACCCAGAAGGGACAGAAGAACAGCCGCGAGAG
AATGAAGCGGATCGAAGAGGGCATCAAAGAGCTGGGCAGCCAGATCCTGAAAGAACACCCCGTGGAAAAC
ACCCAGCTGCAGAACGAGAAGCTGTACCTGTACTACCTGCAGAATGGGCGGGATATGTACGTGGACCAGG
AACTGGACATCAACCGGCTGTCCGACTACGATGTGGACGCCATCGTGCCTCAGAGCTTTCTGAAGGACGA
CTCCATCGACAACAAGGTGCTGACCAGAAGCGACAAGAACCGGGGCAAGAGCGACAACGTGCCCTCCGAA
GAGGTCGTGAAGAAGATGAAGAACTACTGGCGGCAGCTGCTGAACGCCAAGCTGATTACCCAGAGAAAGT
TCGACAATCTGACCAAGGCCGAGAGAGGCGGCCTGAGCGAACTGGATAAGGCCGGCTTCATCAAGAGACA
GCTGGTGGAAACCCGGCAGATCACAAAGCACGTGGCACAGATCCTGGACTCCCGGATGAACACTAAGTAC
GACGAGAATGACAAGCTGATCCGGGAAGTGAAAGTGATCACCCTGAAGTCCAAGCTGGTGTCCGATTTCC
GGAAGGATTTCCAGTTTTACAAAGTGCGCGAGATCAACAACTACCACCACGCCCACGACGCCTACCTGAA
CGCCGTCGTGGGAACCGCCCTGATCAAAAAGTACCCTAAGCTGGAAAGCGAGTTCGTGTACGGCGACTAC
AAGGTGTACGACGTGCGGAAGATGATCGCCAAGAGCGAGCAGGAAATCGGCAAGGCTACCGCCAAGTACT
TCTTCTACAGCAACATCATGAACTTTTTCAAGACCGAGATTACCCTGGCCAACGGCGAGATCCGGAAGCG
GCCTCTGATCGAGACAAACGGCGAAACCGGGGAGATCGTGTGGGATAAGGGCCGGGATTTTGCCACCGTG
CGGAAAGTGCTGAGCATGCCCCAAGTGAATATCGTGAAAAAGACCGAGGTGCAGACAGGCGGCTTCAGCA
AAGAGTCTATCCTGCCCAAGAGGAACAGCGATAAGCTGATCGCCAGAAAGAAGGACTGGGACCCTAAGAA
GTACGGCGGCTTCGACAGCCCCACCGTGGCCTATTCTGTGCTGGTGGTGGCCAAAGTGGAAAAGGGCAAG
TCCAAGAAACTGAAGAGTGTGAAAGAGCTGCTGGGGATCACCATCATGGAAAGAAGCAGCTTCGAGAAGA
ATCCCATCGACTTTCTGGAAGCCAAGGGCTACAAAGAAGTGAAAAAGGACCTGATCATCAAGCTGCCTAA
GTACTCCCTGTTCGAGCTGGAAAACGGCCGGAAGAGAATGCTGGCCTCTGCCGGCGAACTGCAGAAGGGA
AACGAACTGGCCCTGCCCTCCAAATATGTGAACTTCCTGTACCTGGCCAGCCACTATGAGAAGCTGAAGG
GCTCCCCCGAGGATAATGAGCAGAAACAGCTGTTTGTGGAACAGCACAAGCACTACCTGGACGAGATCAT
CGAGCAGATCAGCGAGTTCTCCAAGAGAGTGATCCTGGCCGACGCTAATCTGGACAAAGTGCTGTCCGCC
TACAACAAGCACCGGGATAAGCCCATCAGAGAGCAGGCCGAGAATATCATCCACCTGTTTACCCTGACCA
ATCTGGGAGCCCCTGCCGCCTTCAAGTACTTTGACACCACCATCGACCGGAAGAGGTACACCAGCACCAA
AGAGGTGCTGGACGCCACCCTGATCCACCAGAGCATCACCGGCCTGTACGAGACACGGATCGACCTGTCT
CAGCTGGGAGGCGACAAAAGGCCGGCGGCCACGAAAAAGGCCGGCCAGGGAGGAGGATCCCTGCCCACCT
GCAGCTGTCTTGATCGAGTTATACAAAAAGACAAAGGCCCATATTATACACACCTTGGGGCAGGACCAAG
TGTTGCTGCTGTCAGGGAAATCATGGAGAATAGGTATGGTCAAAAAGGAAACGCAATAAGGATAGAAATA
GTAGTGTACACCGGTAAAGAAGGGAAAAGCTCTCATGGGTGTCCAATTGCTAAGTGGGTTTTAAGAAGAA
GCAGTGATGAAGAAAAAGTTCTTTGTTTGGTCCGGCAGCGTACAGGCCACCACTGTCCAACTGCTGTGAT
GGTGGTGCTCATCATGGTGTGGGATGGCATCCCTCTTCCAATGGCCGACCGGCTATACACAGAGCTCACA
GAGAATCTAAAGTCATACAATGGGCACCCTACCGACAGAAGATGCACCCTCAATGAAAATCGTACCTGTA
CATGTCAAGGAATTGATCCAGAGACTTGTGGAGCTTCATTCTCTTTTGGCTGTTCATGGAGTATGTACTT
TAATGGCTGTAAGTTTGGTAGAAGCCCAAGCCCCAGAAGATTTAGAATTGATCCAAGCTCTCCCTTACAT
GAAAAAAACCTTGAAGATAACTTACAGAGTTTGGCTACACGATTAGCTCCAATTTATAAGCAGTATGCTC
CAGTAGCTTACCAAAATCAGGTGGAATATGAAAATGTTGCCCGAGAATGTCGGCTTGGCAGCAAGGAAGG
TCGACCCTTCTCTGGGGTCACTGCTTGCCTGGACTTCTGTGCTCATCCCCACAGGGACATTCACAACATG
AATAATGGAAGCACTGTGGTTTGTACCTTAACTCGAGAAGATAACCGCTCTTTGGGTGTTATTCCTCAAG
ATGAGCAGCTCCATGTGCTACCTCTTTATAAGCTTTCAGACACAGATGAGTTTGGCTCCAAGGAAGGAAT
GGAAGCCAAGATCAAATCTGGGGCCATCGAGGTCCTGGCACCCCGCCGCAAAAAAAGAACGTGTTTCACT
CAGCCTGTTCCCCGTTCTGGAAAGAAGAGGGCTGCGATGATGACAGAGGTTCTTGCACATAAGATAAGGG
CAGTGGAAAAGAAACCTATTCCCCGAATCAAGCGGAAGAATAACTCAACAACAACAAACAACAGTAAGCC
TTCGTCACTGCCAACCTTAGGGAGTAACACTGAGACCGTGCAACCTGAAGTAAAAAGTGAAACCGAACCC
CATTTTATCTTAAAAAGTTCAGACAACACTAAAACTTATTCGCTGATGCCATCCGCTCCTCACCCAGTGA
AAGAGGCATCTCCAGGCTTCTCCTGGTCCCCGAAGACTGCTTCAGCCACACCAGCTCCACTGAAGAATGA
CGCAACAGCCTCATGCGGGTTTTCAGAAAGAAGCAGCACTCCCCACTGTACGATGCCTTCGGGAAGACTC
AGTGGTGCCAATGCTGCAGCTGCTGATGGCCCTGGCATTTCACAGCTTGGCGAAGTGGCTCCTCTCCCCA
CCCTGTCTGCTCCTGTGATGGAGCCCCTCATTAATTCTGAGCCTTCCACTGGTGTGACTGAGCCGCTAAC
GCCTCATCAGCCAAACCACCAGCCCTCCTTCCTCACCTCTCCTCAAGACCTTGCCTCTTCTCCAATGGAA
GAAGATGAGCAGCATTCTGAAGCAGATGAGCCTCCATCAGACGAACCCCTATCTGATGACCCCCTGTCAC
CTGCTGAGGAGAAATTGCCCCACATTGATGAGTATTGGTCAGACAGTGAGCACATCTTTTTGGATGCAAA
TATTGGTGGGGTGGCCATCGCACCTGCTCACGGCTCGGTTTTGATTGAGTGTGCCCGGCGAGAGCTGCAC
GCTACCACTCCTGTTGAGCACCCCAACCGTAATCATCCAACCCGCCTCTCCCTTGTCTTTTACCAGCACA
AAAACCTAAATAAGCCCCAACATGGTTTTGAACTAAACAAGATTAAGTTTGAGGCTAAAGAAGCTAAGAA
TAAGAAAATGAAGGCCTCAGAGCAAAAAGACCAGGCAGCTAATGAAGGTCCAGAACAGTCCTCTGAAGTA
AATGAATTGAACCAAATTCCTTCTCATAAAGCATTAACATTAACCCATGACAATGTTGTCACCGTGTCCC
CTTATGCTCTCACACACGTTGCGGGGCCCTATAACCATTGGGTCATGGCCGGCCAGGCAAAAAAGAAAAA
GGAATTCGGCAGTGGAGAGGGCAGAGGAAGTCTGCTAACATGCGGTGACGTCGAGGAGAATCCTGGCCCA
GTGAGCAAGGGCGAGGAGGATAACATGGCCATCATCAAGGAGTTCATGCGCTTCAAGGTGCACATGGAGG
GCTCCGTGAACGGCCACGAGTTCGAGATCGAGGGCGAGGGCGAGGGCCGCCCCTACGAGGGCACCCAGAC
CGCCAAGCTGAAGGTGACCAAGGGTGGCCCCCTGCCCTTCGCCTGGGACATCCTGTCCCCTCAGTTCATG
TACGGCTCCAAGGCCTACGTGAAGCACCCCGCCGACATCCCCGACTACTTGAAGCTGTCCTTCCCCGAGG
GCTTCAAGTGGGAGCGCGTGATGAACTTCGAGGACGGCGGCGTGGTGACCGTGACCCAGGACTCCTCCCT
GCAGGACGGCGAGTTCATCTACAAGGTGAAGCTGCGCGGCACCAACTTCCCCTCCGACGGCCCCGTAATG
CAGAAGAAAACCATGGGCTGGGAGGCCTCCTCCGAGCGGATGTACCCCGAGGACGGCGCCCTGAAGGGCG
AGATCAAGCAGAGGCTGAAGCTGAAGGACGGCGGCCACTACGACGCTGAGGTCAAGACCACCTACAAGGC
CAAGAAGCCCGTGCAGCTGCCCGGCGCCTACAACGTCAACATCAAGTTGGACATCACCTCCCACAACGAG
GACTACACCATCGTGGAACAGTACGAACGCGCCGAGGGCCGCCACTCCACCGGCGGCATGGACGAGCTGT
ACAAGTAAGAATTCTAACTAGAGCTCGCTGATCAGCCTCGACTGTGCCTTCTAGTTGCCAGCCATCTGTT
GTTTGCCCCTCCCCCGTGCCTTCCTTGACCCTGGAAGGTGCCACTCCCACTGTCCTTTCCTAATAAAATG
AGGAAATTGCATCGCATTGTCTGAGTAGGTGTCATTCTATTCTGGGGGGTGGGGTGGGGCAGGACAGCAA
GGGGGAGGATTGGGAAGAGAATAGCAGGCATGCTGGGGAGCGGCCGCAGGAACCCCTAGTGATGGAGTTG
GCCACTCCCTCTCTGCGCGCTCGCTCGCTCACTGAGGCCGGGCGACCAAAGGTCGCCCGACGCCCGGGCT
TTGCCCGGGCGGCCTCAGTGAGCGAGCGAGCGCGCAGCTGCCTGCAGGGGCGCCTGATGCGGTATTTTCT
CCTTACGCATCTGTGCGGTATTTCACACCGCATA
[95 nt withheld, positions 8155-8249]
T
[46 nt withheld, positions 8251-8296]
C
[141 nt withheld, positions 8298-8438]
CCTTTGACGTTGGAGTCCACGTTCTTT
[37 nt withheld, positions 8466-8502]
ACTCTATCTCGGGCTATTCTTTTGATTTATAAGGGATTTTGCCGATTTCGGTCTATTGGTTAAAAAATGA
GCTGATTTAACAAAAATTTAACGCGAATTTTAACAAAATATTAACGTTTACAATTTTATGGTGCACTCTC
AGTACAATCTGCTCTGATGCCGCATAGTTAAGCCAGCCCCGACACCCGCCAACACCCGCTGACGCGCCCT
GACGGGCTTGTCTGCTCCCGGCATCCGCTTACAGACAAGCTGTGACCGTCTCCGGGAGCTGCATGTGTCA
GAGGTTTTCACCGTCATCACCGAAACGCGCGAGACGAAAGGGCCTCGTGATACGCCTATTTTTATAGGTT
AATGTCATGATAATAATGGTTTCTTAGACGTCAGGTGGCACTTTTCGGGGAAATGTGCGCGGAACCCCTA
TTTGTTTATTTTTCTAAATACATTCAAATATGTATCCGCTCATGAGACAATAACCCTGATAAATGCTTCA
ATAATATTGAAAAAGGAAGAGTATGAGTATTCAACATTTCCGTGTCGCCCTTATTCCCTTTTTTGCGGCA
TTTTGCCTTCCTGTTTTTGCTCACCCAGAAACGCTGGTGAAAGTAAAAGATGCTGAAGATCAGTTGGGTG
CACGAGTGGGTTACATCGAACTGGATCTCAACAGCGGTAAGATCCTTGAGAGTTTTCGCCCCGAAGAACG
TTTTCCAATGATGAGCACTTTTAAAGTTCTGCTATGTGGCGCGGTATTATCCCGTATTGACGCCGGGCAA
GAGCAACTCGGTCGCCGCATACACTATTCTCAGAATGACTTGGTTGAGTACTCACCAGTCACAGAAAAGC
ATCTTACGGATGGCATGACAGTAAGAGAATTATGCAGTGCTGCCATAACCATGAGTGATAACACTGCGGC
CAACTTACTTCTGACAACGATCGGAGGACCGAAGGAGCTAACCGCTTTTTTGCACAACATGGGGGATCAT
GTAACTCGCCTTGATCGTTGGGAACCGGAGCTGAATGAAGCCATACCAAACGACGAGCGTGACACCACGA
TGCCTGTAGCAATGGCAACAACGTTGCGCAAACTATTAACTGGCGAACTACTTACTCTAGCTTCCCGGCA
ACAATTAATAGACTGGATGGAGGCGGATAAAGTTGCAGGACCACTTCTGCGCTCGGCCCTTCCGGCTGGC
TGGTTTATTGCTGATAAATCTGGAGCCGGTGAGCGTGGAAGCCGCGGTATCATTGCAGCACTGGGGCCAG
ATGGTAAGCCCTCCCGTATCGTAGTTATCTACACGACGGGGAGTCAGGCAACTATGGATGAACGAAATAG
ACAGATCGCTGAGATAGGTGCCTCACTGATTAAGCATTGGTAACTGTCAGACCAAGTTTACTCATATATA
CTTTAGATTGATTTAAAACTTCATTTTTAATTTAAAAGGATCTAGGTGAAGATCCTTTTTGATAATCTCA
TGACCAAAATCCCTTAACGTGAGTTTTCGTTCCACTGAGCGTCAGACCCCGTAGAAAAGATCAAAGGATC
TTCTTGAGATCCTTTTTTTCTGCGCGTAATCTGCTGCTTGCAAACAAAAAAACCACCGCTACCAGCGGTG
GTTTGTTTGCCGGATCAAGAGCTACCAACTCTTTTTCCGAAGGTAACTGGCTTCAGCAGAGCGCAGATAC
CAAATACTGTTCTTCTAGTGTAGCCGTAGTTAGGCCACCACTTCAAGAACTCTGTAGCACCGCCTACATA
CCTCGCTCTGCTAATCCTGTTACCAGTGGCTGCTGCCAGTGGCGATAAGTCGTGTCTTACCGGGTTGGAC
TCAAGACGATAGTTACCGGATAAGGCGCAGCGGTCGGGCTGAACGGGGGGTTCGTGCACACAGCCCAGCT
TGGAGCGAACGACCTACACCGAACTGAGATACCTACAGCGTGAGCTATGAGAAAGCGCCACGCTTCCCGA
AGGGAGAAAGGCGGACAGGTATCCGGTAAGCGGCAGGGTCGGAACAGGAGAGCGCACGAGGGAGCTTCCA
GGGGGAAACGCCTGGTATCTTTATAGTCCTGTCGGGTTTCGCCACCTCTGACTTGAGCGTCGATTTTTGT
GATGCTCGTCAGGGGGGCGGAGCCTATGGAAAAACGCCAGCAACGCGGCCTTTTTACGGTTCCTGGCCTT
TTGCTGGCCTTTTGCTCACATGTGAGGGCCTATTTCCCATGATTCCTTCATATTTGCATATACGATACAA
GGCTGTTAGAGAGATAATTGGAATTAATTTGACTGTAAACACAAAGATATTAGTACAAAATACGTGACGT
AGAAAGTAATAATTTCTTGGGTAGTTTGCAGTTTTAAAATTATGTTTTAAAATGGACTATCATATGCTTA
CCGTAACTTGAAAGTATTTCGATTTCTTGGCTTTATATATCTTGTGGAAAGGACGAAACACCGTTCTCGG
AACGAAACCTGTGTTTTAGAGCTAGAAATAGCAAGTTAAAATAAGGCTAGTCCGTTATCAACTTGAAAAA
GTGGCACCGAGTCGGTGCTTTTTTGTTTTAGAGCTAGAAATAGCAAGTTAAAATAAGGCTAGTCCGTTTT
TAGCGCGTGCGCCAATTCTGCAGACAAATGGCTCTAGAGGTACCCGTTACATAACTTACGGTAAATGGCC
CGCCTGGCTGACCGCCCAACGACCCCCGCCCATTGACGTCAATAGTAACGCCAATAGGGACTTTCCATTG
ACGTCAATGGGTGGAGTATTTACGGTAAACTGCCCACTTGGCAGTACATCAAGTGTATCATATGCCAAGT
ACGCCCCCTATTGACGTCAATGACGGTAAATGGCCCGCCTGGCATTGTGCCCAGTACATGACCTTATGGG
ACTTTCCTACTTGGCAGTACATCTACGTATTAGTCATCGCTATTACCATGGTCGAGGTGAGCCCCACGTT
CTGCTTCACTCTCCCCATCTCCCCCCCCTCCCCACCCCCAATTTTGTATTTATTTATTTTTTAATTATTT
TGTGCAGCGATGGGGGCGGGGGGGGGGGGGGGGGGSGCCSGMGGGGGGGGGGGGGGGGGGGGGGGGGGGG
GGGGGGGGGGGGGGGGGGGGGGGGGGGGGGGGNNNGGGGGGGGGGGGGGGGGGGGGGGGGGGGGGGGGNG
GGGGGGGGGGGGGGGGGGGGGGGGGGGGGGGGGGGG
